>Addgene plasmid #157324 | pD649-HAsp-HEPACAM2-COMP5AP-AviTag-9xHis | depositor full sequence | sequence record 303757 | Full Sequence
TTTCAATATTATTGAAGCATTTATCAGGGTTATTGTCTCATGAGCGGATACATATTTGAATGTATTTAGA
AAAATAAACAAATAGGGGTCAGTGTTACAACCAATTAACCAATTCTGAACATTATCGCGAGCCCATTTAT
ACCTGAATATGGCTCATAACACCCCTTGCTCATGACCAAAATCCCTTAACGTGAGTTACGCGCGCGTCGT
TCCACTGAGCGTCAGACCCCGTAGAAAAGATCAAAGGATCTTCTTGAGATCCTTTTTTTCTGCGCGTAAT
CTGCTGCTTGCAAACAAAAAAACCACCGCTACCAGCGGTGGTTTGTTTGCCGGATCAAGAGCTACCAACT
CTTTTTCCGAAGGTAACTGGCTTCAGCAGAGCGCAGATACCAAATACTGTTCTTCTAGTGTAGCCGTAGT
TAGCCCACCACTTCAAGAACTCTGTAGCACCGCCTACATACCTCGCTCTGCTAATCCTGTTACCAGTGGC
TGCTGCCAGTGGCGATAAGTCGTGTCTTACCGGGTTGGACTCAAGACGATAGTTACCGGATAAGGCGCAG
CGGTCGGGCTGAACGGGGGGTTCGTGCACACAGCCCAGCTTGGAGCGAACGACCTACACCGAACTGAGAT
ACCTACAGCGTGAGCTATGAGAAAGCGCCACGCTTCCCGAAGGGAGAAAGGCGGACAGGTATCCGGTAAG
CGGCAGGGTCGGAACAGGAGAGCGCACGAGGGAGCTTCCAGGGGGAAACGCCTGGTATCTTTATAGTCCT
GTCGGGTTTCGCCACCTCTGACTTGAGCGTCGATTTTTGTGATGCTCGTCAGGGGGGCGGAGCCTATGGA
AAAACGCCAGCAACGCGGCCTTTTTACGGTTCCTGGCCTTTTGCTGGCCTTTTGCTCACATGTTCTTTCC
TGCGTTATCCCCTGATTCTGTGGATAACCGTATTACCGCCTTTGAGTGAGCTGATACCGCTCGCCGCAGC
CGAACGACCGAGCGCAGCGAGTCAGTGAGCGAGGAAGCGGAAGGCGAGAGTAGGGAACTGCCAGGCATCA
AACTAAGCAGAAGGCCCCTGACGGATGGCCTTTTTGCGTTTCTACAAACTCTTTCTGTGTTGTAAAACGA
CGGCCAGTCTTAAGCTCGGGCCCCCTGGGCGGTTCTGATAACGAGTAATCGTTAATCCGCAAATAACGTA
AAAACCCGCTTCGGCGGGTTTTTTTATGGGGGGAGTTTAGGGAAAGAGCATTTGTCAGAATATTTAAGGG
CGCCTGTCACTTTGCTTGATATATGAGAATTATTTAACCTTATAAATGAGAAAAAAGCAACGCACTTTAA
ATAAGATACGTTGCTTTTTCGATTGATGAACACCTATAATTAAACTATTCATCTATTATTTATGATTTTT
TGTATATACAATATTTCTAGTTTGTTAAAGAGAATTAAGAAAATAAATCTCGAAAATAATAAAGGGAAAA
TCAGTTTTTGATATCAAAATTATACATGTCAACGATAATACAAAATATAATACAAACTATAAGATGTTAT
CAGTATTTATTATCATTTAGAATAAATTTTGTGTCGCCCTTAATTGTGAGCGGATAACAATTACGAGCTT
CATGCACAGTGGCGTTGACTCAATATTGGCCATTAGCCATATTATTCATTGGTTATATAGCATAAATCAA
TATTGGCTATTGGCCATTGCATACGTTGTATCTATATCATAATATGTACATTTATATTGGCTCATGTCCA
ATATGACCGCCATGTTGGCATTGATTATTGACTAGTTATTAATAGTAATCAATTACGGGGTCATTAGTTC
ATAGCCCATATATGGAGTTCCGCGTTACATAACTTACGGTAAATGGCCCGCCTGGCTGACCGCCCAACGA
CCCCCGCCCATTGACGTCAATAATGACGTATGTTCCCATAGTAACGCCAATAGGGACTTTCCATTGACGT
CAATGGGTGGAGTATTTACGGTAAACTGCCCACTTGGCAGTACATCAAGTGTATCATATGCCAAGTACGC
CCCCTATTGACGTCAATGACGGTAAATGGCCCGCCTGGCATTATGCCCAGTACATGACCTTATGGGACTT
TCCTACTTGGCAGTACATCTACGTATTAGTCATCGCTATTACCATGGTGATGCGGTTTTGGCAGTACATC
AATGGGCGTGGATAGCGGTTTGACTCACGGGGATTTCCAAGTCTCCACCCCATTGACGTCAATGGGAGTT
TGTTTTGGCACCAAAATCAACGGGACTTTCCAAAATGTCGTAACAACTCCGCCCCATTGACGCAAATGGG
CGGTAGGCGTGTACGGTGGGAGGTCTATATAAGCAGAGCTCGTTTAGTGAACCGTCAGATCGCCTGGAGA
CGCCATCCACGCTGTTTTGACCTCCATAGAAGACACCGGGACCGATCCAGCCTCCGCGGCCGGGAACGGT
GCATTGGAACGCGGATTCCCCGTGCCAAGAGTGACGTAAGTACCGCCTATAGAGTCTATAGGCCCACCCC
CTTGGCTTCGTTAGAACGCGGCTACAATTAATACATAACCTTATGTATCATACACATACGATTTAGGTGA
CACTATAGAATAACATCCACTTTGCCTTTCTCTCCACAGGTGTCCACTCCCAGGTCCAACTGCACCTCGG
TTCTATCGAAAACGCGCCTGCTAGCGCCACCATGAAGACCATCATTGCCCTGAGCTACATCTTCTGCCTG
GTGTTCGCTGCGGCCGCCTTGAAAGTGACAGTGCCTTCTCATACAGTGCACGGCGTTAGAGGACAGGCCC
TGTACCTGCCTGTGCACTACGGATTTCACACCCCTGCCAGCGACATCCAGATCATCTGGCTGTTCGAGAG
GCCCCACACCATGCCTAAGTATCTGCTGGGCAGCGTGAACAAGAGCGTGGTGCCTGATCTGGAATACCAG
CACAAGTTCACCATGATGCCTCCAAACGCCAGCCTGCTGATCAACCCTCTGCAGTTCCCCGACGAGGGCA
ACTACATCGTGAAAGTGAACATCCAAGGCAACGGCACCCTGAGCGCCAGCCAGAAAATTCAAGTGACCGT
GGACGACCCCGTGACCAAGCCTGTGGTTCAGATTCATCCTCCTAGCGGAGCCGTGGAATACGTGGGCAAT
ATGACCCTGACCTGTCACGTGGAAGGCGGCACAAGACTGGCCTACCAGTGGCTGAAAAACGGCAGACCTG
TGCACACCAGCAGCACCTACAGCTTCAGCCCTCAGAACAACACCCTGCACATTGCCCCTGTGACCAAAGA
GGACATCGGCAATTACAGCTGCCTCGTGCGGAACCCCGTGTCCGAGATGGAAAGCGACATCATCATGCCC
ATCATCTACTACGGCCCCTACGGCCTGCAAGTGAACAGCGATAAGGGCCTGAAAGTGGGCGAAGTGTTCA
CCGTGGATCTGGGCGAAGCCATCCTGTTCGATTGCAGCGCCGACTCTCACCCTCCTAATACCTACTCCTG
GATCAGACGGACCGACAACACCACCTACATCATCAAGCACGGCCCCAGACTGGAAGTGGCCTCTGAGAAA
GTGGCCCAGAAAACCATGGACTACGTGTGCTGCGCCTACAACAACATCACCGGCAGACAGGACGAGACAC
ACTTCACCGTGATCATCACAAGCGTGGGCCTCGAGAAGCTGGCTCAGAAGGGAAAGAGCCTGTCTCCTGG
CGCGCCGGAAGATCAAGTTGATCCAAGATTGATTGATGGCAAGGGCGGATCTCTGGAGGTGCTGTTCCAG
GGACCAGGCGGAAGCGGCAATCCCGGCGGCGATCTGGCCCCCCAGATGCTGCGCGAGCTGCAGGAGACCA
ATGCCGCCCTGCAGGACGTGCGCGAGCTGCTGCGCCACCGCGTGAAGGAGATCACCTTCCTGAAGAACAC
CGTGATGGAGTGCGACGCCTGCGGTATGCAGCCCTCTAGAGGCTCCGGCTCCATCATCCCAGTTGAGGAG
GAGAACCCGGACTTCTGGAACCGCGAGGCAGCCGAGGCCCTGGGTGCCGCCAAGAAGCTGCAGCCTGCAC
AGACAGCCGCCAAGAACCTCATCATCTTCCTGGGCGATGGGATGGGGGTGTCTACGGTGACAGCTGCCAG
GATCCTAAAAGGGCAGAAGAAGGACAAACTGGGGCCTGAGATACCCCTGGCCATGGACCGCTTCCCATAT
GTGGCTCTGTCCAAGACATACAATGTAGACAAACATGTGCCAGACAGTGGAGCCACAGCCACGGCCTACC
TGTGCGGGGTCAAGGGCAACTTCCAGACCATTGGCTTGAGTGCAGCCGCCCGCTTTAACCAGTGCAACAC
GACACGCGGCAACGAGGTCATCTCCGTGATGAATCGGGCCAAGAAAGCAGGGAAGTCAGTGGGAGTGGTA
ACCACCACACGAGTGCAGCACGCCTCGCCAGCCGGCACCTACGCCCACACGGTGAACCGCAACTGGTACT
CGGACGCCGACGTGCCTGCCTCGGCCCGCCAGGAGGGGTGCCAGGACATCGCTACGCAGCTCATCTCCAA
CATGGACATTGACGTGATCCTAGGTGGAGGCCGAAAGTACATGTTTCGCATGGGAACCCCAGACCCTGAG
TACCCAGATGACTACAGCCAAGGTGGGACCAGGCTGGACGGGAAGAATCTGGTGCAGGAATGGCTGGCGA
AGCGCCAGGGTGCCCGGTATGTGTGGAACCGCACTGAGCTCATGCAGGCTTCCCTGGACCCGTCTGTGAC
CCATCTCATGGGTCTCTTTGAGCCTGGAGACATGAAATACGAGATCCACCGAGACTCCACACTGGACCCC
TCCCTGATGGAGATGACAGAGGCTGCCCTGCGCCTGCTGAGCAGGAACCCCCGCGGCTTCTTCCTCTTCG
TGGAGGGTGGTCGCATCGACCATGGTCATCATGAAAGCAGGGCTTACCGGGCACTGACTGAGACGATCAT
GTTCGACGACGCCATTGAGAGGGCGGGCCAGCTCACCAGCGAGGAGGACACGCTGAGCCTCGTCACTGCC
GACCACTCCCACGTCTTCTCCTTCGGAGGCTACCCCCTGCGAGGGAGCTCCATCTTCGGGCTGGCCCCTG
GCAAGGCCCGGGACAGGAAGGCCTACACGGTCCTCCTATACGGAAACGGTCCAGGCTATGTGCTCAAGGA
CGGCGCCCGGCCGGATGTTACCGAGAGCGAGAGCGGGAGCCCCGAGTATCGGCAGCAGTCAGCAGTGCCC
CTGGACGAAGAGACCCACGCAGGCGAGGACGTGGCGGTGTTCGCGCGCGGCCCGCAGGCGCACCTGGTTC
ACGGCGTGCAGGAGCAGACCTTCATAGCGCACGTCATGGCCTTCGCCGCCTGCCTGGAGCCCTACACCGC
CTGCGACCTGGCGCCCCCCGCCGGCACCACCGACGCCGCGCACCCGGGTGGCGGAGGACTGAACGACATC
TTCGAGGCTCAGAAAATCGAATGGCACGAACATCACCATCACCATCACCATCACCATTAAGGCCGGCCTG
TAGTCACTGGCACAACGCGTTACCCGGTAAGCCAATCGGGTATACACGGTCGTCATACTGCAGACAGGGT
TCTTCTACTTTGCAAGATAGTCTTGAGTAGTAAAATAAATAGATAGAGAAAATCAGCCTCGACTGTGCCT
TCTAGTTGCCAGCCATCTGTTGTTTGCCCCTCCCCCGTGCCTTCCTTGACCCTGGAAGGTGCCACTCCCA
CTGTCCTTTCCTAATAAAATGAGGAAATTGCATCACAACACTCAACCCTATCTCGGTCTATTCTTTTGAT
TTATAAGGGATTTTGCCGATTTCGGCCTATTGGTTAAAAAATGAGCTGATTTAACAAAAATTTAACGCGA
ATTAATTCTGTGGAATGTGTGTCAGTTAGGGTGTGGAAAGTCCCCAGGCTCCCCAGCAGGCAGAAGTATG
CAAAGCATGCATCTCAATTAGTCAGCAACCAGGTGTGGAAAGTCCCCAGGCTCCCCAGCAGGCAGAAGTA
TGCAAAGCATGCATCTCAATTAGTCAGCAACCATAGTCCCGCCCCTAACTCCGCCCATCCCGCCCCTAAC
TCCGCCCAGTTCCGCCCATTCTCCGCCCCATGGCTGACTAATTTTTTTTATTTATGCAGAGGCCGAGGCC
GCCTCTGCCTCTGAGCTATTCCAGAAGTAGTGAGGAGGCTTTTTTGGAGGCCTAGGCTTTTGCAAAAAGC
TCCCGGGAGCTTGTATATCCATTTTCGGATCTGATCAGCACGTGTTGACAATTAATCATCGGCATAGTAT
ATCGGCATAGTATAATACGACAAGGTGAGGAACTAAACCATGACCGAGTACAAGCCCACGGTGCGCCTCG
CCACCCGCGACGACGTCCCCAGGGCCGTACGCACCCTCGCCGCCGCGTTCGCCGACTACCCCGCCACGCG
CCACACCGTCGATCCGGACCGCCACATCGAGCGGGTCACCGAGCTGCAAGAACTCTTCCTCACGCGCGTC
GGGCTCGACATCGGCAAGGTGTGGGTCGCGGACGACGGCGCCGCGGTGGCGGTCTGGACCACGCCGGAGA
GCGTCGAAGCGGGGGCGGTGTTCGCCGAGATCGGCCCGCGCATGGCCGAGTTGAGCGGTTCCCGGCTGGC
CGCGCAGCAACAGATGGAAGGCCTCCTGGCGCCGCACCGGCCCAAGGAGCCCGCGTGGTTCCTGGCCACC
GTCGGCGTCTCGCCCGACCACCAGGGCAAGGGTCTGGGCAGCGCCGTCGTGCTCCCCGGAGTGGAGGCGG
CCGAGCGCGCCGGGGTGCCCGCCTTCCTGGAGACATCCGCGCCCCGCAACCTCCCCTTCTACGAGCGGCT
CGGCTTCACCGTCACCGCCGACGTCGAGGTGCCCGAAGGACCGCGCACCTGGTGCATGACCCGCAAGCCC
GGTGCCTGACACGTGCTACGAGATTTCGATTCCACCGCCGCCTTCTATGAAAGGTTGGGCTTCGGAATCG
TTTTCCGGGACGCCGGCTGGATGATCCTCCAGCGCGGGGATCTCATGCTGGAGTTCTTCGCCCACCCCAA
CTTGTTTATTGCAGCTTATAATGGTTACAAATAAAGCAATAGCATCACAAATTTCACAAATAAAGCATTT
TTTTCACTGCATTCTAGTTGTGGTTTGTCCAAACTCATCAATGTATCTTATCATGTCTGTATACCGTCGA
CCTCTAGCTAGAGCTTGGCGTAATCATGGTCATTACCAATGCTTAATCAGTGAGGCACCTATCTCAGCGA
TCTGTCTATTTCGTTCATCCATAGTTGCCTGACTCCCCGTCGTGTAGATAACTACGATACGGGAGGGCTT
ACCATCTGGCCCCAGCGCTGCGATGATACCGCGAGAACCACGCTCACCGGCTCCGGATTTATCAGCAATA
AACCAGCCAGCCGGAAGGGCCGAGCGCAGAAGTGGTCCTGCAACTTTATCCGCCTCCATCCAGTCTATTA
ATTGTTGCCGGGAAGCTAGAGTAAGTAGTTCGCCAGTTAATAGTTTGCGCAACGTTGTTGCCATCGCTAC
AGGCATCGTGGTGTCACGCTCGTCGTTTGGTATGGCTTCATTCAGCTCCGGTTCCCAACGATCAAGGCGA
GTTACATGATCCCCCATGTTGTGCAAAAAAGCGGTTAGCTCCTTCGGTCCTCCGATCGTTGTCAGAAGTA
AGTTGGCCGCAGTGTTATCACTCATGGTTATGGCAGCACTGCATAATTCTCTTACTGTCATGCCATCCGT
AAGATGCTTTTCTGTGACTGGTGAGTACTCAACCAAGTCATTCTGAGAATAGTGTATGCGGCGACCGAGT
TGCTCTTGCCCGGCGTCAATACGGGATAATACCGCGCCACATAGCAGAACTTTAAAAGTGCTCATCATTG
GAAAACGTTCTTCGGGGCGAAAACTCTCAAGGATCTTACCGCTGTTGAGATCCAGTTCGATGTAACCCAC
TCGTGCACCCAACTGATCTTCAGCATCTTTTACTTTCACCAGCGTTTCTGGGTGAGCAAAAACAGGAAGG
CAAAATGCCGCAAAAAAGGGAATAAGGGCGACACGGAAATGTTGAATACTCATATTCTTCCTT
Features (pLannotate 1.2.2; 24 found; start..end, strand, type, name):
    119..143     -  CDS            KanR (fragment): aminoglycoside phosphotransferase; aph(3')-Ia; confers resistance to kanamycin
    254..842     +  rep_origin     ori: high-copy-number ColE1/pMB1/pBR322/pUC origin of replication
   1067..1084    +  terminator     rrnB T2 terminator (fragment): transcription terminator T2 from the E. coli rrnB gene
   1109..1128    -  CDS            lacZα (fragment): LacZα fragment of β-galactosidase; lacZ fragment
   1584..1600    +  protein_bind   lac operator: The lac repressor binds to the lac operator to inhibit transcription in E. coli. This inhibition can be relieved by adding lactose or isopropyl-β-D-thiogalactopyranoside (IPTG). lac repressor encoded by lacI
   1843..2146    +  enhancer       CMV enhancer: human cytomegalovirus immediate early enhancer
   2147..2350    +  promoter       CMV promoter: human cytomegalovirus (CMV) immediate early promoter
   2486..2529    +  intron         CMV intron (fragment): modified intron A from human cytomegalovirus
   2581..2599    +  promoter       SP6 promoter: promoter for bacteriophage SP6 RNA polymerase
   2603..2640    +  CDS            IgH signal sequence (fragment): signal sequence from the mouse immunoglobulin heavy chain variable region
   2719..3708    +  CDS            HEPACAM2 (fragment): HECA2_HUMAN - Also known as MIKI. Experimental evidence at protein level: Swiss-Prot protein existence level 1. Required during prometaphase for centrosome maturation. Following poly-ADP-ribosylation (PARsylation) by TNKS, translocates from the Golgi apparatus to mitotic centrosomes and plays a key role in the formation of robust microtubules for prompt movement of chromosomes: anchors AKAP9/CG-NAP, a scaffold protein of the gamma- tubulin ring complex and promotes centrosome maturation. From Homo sapiens (Human).
   3805..3984    +  CDS            Comp (fragment): COMP_RAT - Experimental evidence at protein level: Swiss-Prot protein existence level 1. May play a role in the structural integrity of cartilage via its interaction with other extracellular matrix proteins such as the collagens and fibronectin. Can mediate the interaction of chondrocytes with the cartilage extracellular matrix through interaction with cell surface integrin receptors. Could play a role in the pathogenesis of osteoarthritis. Potent suppressor of apoptosis in both primary chondrocytes and transformed cells. Suppresses apoptosis by blocking the activation of caspase-3 and by indu
   3972..5424    +  CDS            SEAP (fragment): secreted alkaline phosphatase from human placenta The natural enzyme has a C-terminal transmembrane sequence that is replaced by a GPI anchor.
   5449..5490    +  CDS            AviTag™ (fragment): peptide tag that allows for enzymatic biotinylation
   5494..5517    +  CDS            8xHis: 8xHis affinity tag
   5663..5774    +  polyA_signal   bGH poly(A) signal: bovine growth hormone polyadenylation signal
   5775..5883    +  rep_origin     f1 ori (fragment): f1 bacteriophage origin of replication; arrow indicates direction of (+) strand synthesis
   5897..6226    +  promoter       SV40 promoter: SV40 enhancer and early promoter
   6274..6321    +  promoter       EM7 promoter: synthetic bacterial promoter&nbsp
   6340..6939    +  CDS            PuroR (fragment): puromycin N-acetyltransferase; pac from Streptomyces; confers resistance to puromycin
   6949..7074    +  CDS            ble (fragment): BLE_KLEPN - Experimental evidence at protein level: Swiss-Prot protein existence level 1. Binding protein with a strong affinity to the bleomycin family of antibiotics. Binds to CL990; an antimitotic-antibiotic compound. From Klebsiella pneumoniae.
   7069..7190    +  polyA_signal   SV40 poly(A) signal: SV40 polyadenylation signal
   7243..8103    -  CDS            AmpR: β-lactamase; bla; confers resistance to ampicillin, carbenicillin, and related antibiotics
   8106..89      -  promoter       AmpR promoter (fragment) (across the origin): bla
