[The description below was written by a language model from this plasmid's Addgene catalogue record and pLannotate feature annotations shown in this document.]
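Description:
pD649-HAsp-HEPACAM2-COMP5AP-AviTag-9xHis is a mammalian expression plasmid of about 8.1 kb, built on the pD649 backbone, for producing the extracellular domain of the human cell-surface protein HEPACAM2 (also called HECA2 or MIKI) as a secreted, multimerised reporter fusion. It is propagated in E. coli at high copy from a ColE1/pUC-type origin under ampicillin selection (AmpR). The feature table also shows an SV40 promoter/EM7 promoter cassette driving a puromycin N-acetyltransferase gene with an SV40 poly(A) signal, which could support selection in mammalian cells. Small annotated fragments of KanR, lacZα, ble and f1 ori appear to be backbone remnants rather than functional elements. The depositor notes that some plasmids in this collection may carry an IS4-like transposase insertion upstream of the CMV promoter; no such element is annotated here.

Expression is driven by the CMV enhancer/promoter followed by a CMV intron A fragment, with an SP6 promoter just upstream of the open reading frame. The name indicates an HA signal peptide ("HAsp"), although the automated annotation labels a short stretch at this position as an IgH signal sequence fragment. Either way, a leader directs the protein into the secretory pathway. The HEPACAM2 ectodomain, a synthesised insert cloned between retained NotI and AscI sites, is fused at its C terminus to the coiled-coil region of rat cartilage oligomeric matrix protein (COMP), which drives pentamerisation. This is followed by human placental alkaline phosphatase, an AviTag for enzymatic biotinylation, and a polyhistidine tag for purification (9xHis by name, annotated as 8xHis), ending at a bGH poly(A) signal. Pentamerisation raises avidity and the phosphatase gives an enzymatic readout, which fits the associated study's screening of extracellular interactions among human IgSF cell-surface proteins.
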