Addgene plasmid #157324: pD649-HAsp-HEPACAM2-COMP5AP-AviTag-9xHis
Purpose: Mammalian expression of cell-surface protein extracellular domain fused to COMP5AP-AviTag-9xHis. Protein is secreted from cells.
Depositing lab: Chris Garcia. Depositing organization: Stanford University. Publication: A Human IgSF Cell-Surface Interactome Reveals a Complex Network of Protein-Protein Interactions. Wojtowicz WM, Vielmetter J, Fernandes RA, Siepe DH, Eastman CL, Chisholm GB, Cox S, Klock H, Anderson PW, Rue SM, Miller JJ, Glaser SM, Bragstad ML, Vance J, Lam AW, Lesley SA, Zinn K, Garcia KC. Cell. 2020 Aug 20;182(4):1027-1043.e17. doi: 10.1016/j.cell.2020.07.025. PubMed 32822567.
Backbone
  Vector backbone: pD649
  Backbone size w/o insert (bp): 7153
  Vector type: Mammalian Expression
Growth in bacteria
  Bacterial resistance: Ampicillin, 100 μg/mL
  Growth temperature: 37°C
  Growth strain: DH5alpha
  Copy number: High Copy
Gene/Insert
  Gene/Insert name: HEPACAM2 (alt name: HECA2)
  Species: H. sapiens (human)
  Insert size (bp): 960
  Entrez Gene: HEPACAM2 (a.k.a. MIKI)
  Promoter: CMV/SP6
  Tag / fusion protein: COMP5AP-AviTag-9xHis (C terminal on backbone)
  Cloning method: Restriction Enzyme; 5′ cloning site GCGGCCGC (not destroyed); 3′ cloning site GGCGCGCC (not destroyed)
  Sequencing primers: 5′ ATTTAGGTGACACTATAG; 3′ CGTCGCACTCCATCACGGTG
Resource information
  A portion of this plasmid was derived from a plasmid made by: synthesis by ThermoFisher
Terms and licenses: Academic/Nonprofit Terms; Industry Terms: Not Available to Industry
Depositor comments: Some plasmids in this collection may have an IS4-like element ISVsa5 family transposase upstream of the CMV promoter.
How to cite: pD649-HAsp-HEPACAM2-COMP5AP-AviTag-9xHis was a gift from Chris Garcia (Addgene plasmid # 157324 ; http://n2t.net/addgene:157324 ; RRID:Addgene_157324)
