>Addgene plasmid #157324 | pD649-HAsp-HEPACAM2-COMP5AP-AviTag-9xHis | depositor partial sequence | sequence record 303758 | insert (extracellular domain)
TTGAAAGTGACAGTGCCTTCTCATACAGTGCACGGCGTTAGAGGACAGGCCCTGTACCTGCCTGTGCACT
ACGGATTTCACACCCCTGCCAGCGACATCCAGATCATCTGGCTGTTCGAGAGGCCCCACACCATGCCTAA
GTATCTGCTGGGCAGCGTGAACAAGAGCGTGGTGCCTGATCTGGAATACCAGCACAAGTTCACCATGATG
CCTCCAAACGCCAGCCTGCTGATCAACCCTCTGCAGTTCCCCGACGAGGGCAACTACATCGTGAAAGTGA
ACATCCAAGGCAACGGCACCCTGAGCGCCAGCCAGAAAATTCAAGTGACCGTGGACGACCCCGTGACCAA
GCCTGTGGTTCAGATTCATCCTCCTAGCGGAGCCGTGGAATACGTGGGCAATATGACCCTGACCTGTCAC
GTGGAAGGCGGCACAAGACTGGCCTACCAGTGGCTGAAAAACGGCAGACCTGTGCACACCAGCAGCACCT
ACAGCTTCAGCCCTCAGAACAACACCCTGCACATTGCCCCTGTGACCAAAGAGGACATCGGCAATTACAG
CTGCCTCGTGCGGAACCCCGTGTCCGAGATGGAAAGCGACATCATCATGCCCATCATCTACTACGGCCCC
TACGGCCTGCAAGTGAACAGCGATAAGGGCCTGAAAGTGGGCGAAGTGTTCACCGTGGATCTGGGCGAAG
CCATCCTGTTCGATTGCAGCGCCGACTCTCACCCTCCTAATACCTACTCCTGGATCAGACGGACCGACAA
CACCACCTACATCATCAAGCACGGCCCCAGACTGGAAGTGGCCTCTGAGAAAGTGGCCCAGAAAACCATG
GACTACGTGTGCTGCGCCTACAACAACATCACCGGCAGACAGGACGAGACACACTTCACCGTGATCATCA
CAAGCGTGGGCCTCGAGAAGCTGGCTCAGAAGGGAAAGAGCCTGTCTCCT
